Addgene plasmid #240764: SAGA015
Purpose: Plasmid contains the triple selection cassette gfp - tetAp15A- CmTrunc that allows for in vivo recombineering in E.coli.
Depositing lab: Morten Norholm. Depositing organization: Danmarks Tekniske Universitet. Publication: Simple and robust in vivo engineering of plasmid DNA at any copy number in Escherichia coli. Sepulchro AGV, Kozlowski HCJ, Norholm MHH. Commun Biol. 2025 Jun 17;8(1):933. doi: 10.1038/s42003-025-08361-9. PubMed 40527904.
Backbone
  Vector backbone: pSEVAx61
  Vector type: Synthetic Biology
Growth in bacteria
  Bacterial resistance: Tetracycline, 10 μg/mL
  Growth temperature: 37°C
  Growth strain: DH5alpha
  Copy number: Low Copy
Gene/Insert
  Gene/Insert name: SAGA p15A PrhaBAD BCD_low - gfp - tetAp15A- CmTrunc
  Species: Unspecified
  Mutation: Mutation on translation initiation region of tetA
  Cloning method: Other
Terms and licenses: Academic/Nonprofit Terms; Industry Terms: Not Available to Industry
How to cite: SAGA015 was a gift from Morten Norholm (Addgene plasmid # 240764 ; http://n2t.net/addgene:240764 ; RRID:Addgene_240764)
