[The description below was written by a language model from this plasmid's Addgene catalogue record and pLannotate feature annotations shown in this document.]
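Description:
SAGA015 is a 6.2 kb synthetic-biology plasmid built on a pSEVAx61-type backbone for use in Escherichia coli. It replicates from the p15A origin, catalogued here as low copy and compatible with ColE1-type plasmids. It also carries an incP oriT, the SEVA element that allows conjugative mobilisation. Lambda t0 and rrnB T1 terminators flank the cargo region. A short match to the RSF origin is annotated next to p15A but is only a fragment. Selection is by tetracycline.

The payload is a "triple selection cassette", gfp – tetA – CmTrunc, intended for in vivo recombineering of plasmid DNA in E. coli. An L-rhamnose-inducible expression module drives the first part. The activator genes rhaS and rhaR are encoded divergently from the rhaB (PrhaBAD) promoter, which controls a folding-reporter GFP. According to the insert name, GFP is translated through a low-strength bicistronic design (BCD) element. Downstream, behind a fragment of the trc promoter, lies tetA, encoding the tetracycline efflux protein. The record notes a mutation in its translation initiation region, and the "p15A" suffix in the name suggests tuning of expression for this copy number, though the record does not say so.

The third element, in the opposite orientation, is the cat promoter followed by a truncated chloramphenicol acetyltransferase gene. As a fragment it would not be expected to confer resistance on its own. The record does not explain exactly how the three markers are used. A plausible reading is that fluorescence, tetracycline selection and restoration of chloramphenicol resistance serve as screening and selection readouts during plasmid editing.
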