Features (pLannotate 1.2.2; 14 found; start..end, strand, type, name):
     18..866     -  CDS            rhaR: transcriptional activator of rhaR and rhaS; E. coli rhaR; needed for rhamnose-dependent activation of the rhaB promoter
    940..1776    -  CDS            rhaS: positive regulator of the rhaB promoter; E. coli rhaS; activated by L-rhamnose
   1922..2040    +  promoter       rhaB promoter: promoter of the E. coli rhaBAD operon, conferring tight induction with L-rhamnose and repression with D-glucose in the presence of RhaR and RhaS (Giacalone et al., 2006)
   2123..2836    +  CDS            Folding Reporter GFP: Folding Reporter GFP is a basic (constitutively fluorescent) green fluorescent protein published in 1999, derived from Aequorea victoria.
   2905..2928    +  promoter       trc promoter (fragment): strong E. coli promoter; hybrid between the trp and lac UV5 promoters
   2967..4157    +  CDS            TcR: tetracycline efflux protein; tet; confers resistance to tetracycline
   4168..4207    -  terminator     bacterial terminator (fragment): putative bacterial transcription terminator
   4212..4838    -  CDS            CmR (fragment): chloramphenicol acetyltransferase; cat; confers resistance to chloramphenicol
   4839..4941    -  promoter       cat promoter: promoter of the E. coli cat gene encoding chloramphenicol acetyltransferase
   4969..5063    -  terminator     lambda t0 terminator: transcription terminator from phage lambda
   5239..5347    +  oriT           oriT: incP origin of transfer
   5394..5939    +  rep_origin     p15A ori: Plasmids containing the medium-copy-number p15A origin of replication can be propagated in E. coli cells that contain a second plasmid with the ColE1 origin.
   6027..6082    +  rep_origin     RSF ori (fragment): Plasmids containing the RSF 1030 origin of replication can be propagated in E. coli cells that contain additional plasmids with compatible origins.
   6117..6203    -  terminator     rrnB T1 terminator: Escherichia coli rrnB; transcription terminator T1 from the E. coli rrnB gene
>Addgene plasmid #240764 | SAGA015 | addgene full sequence | sequence record 483929 | Addgene NGS Result
TTAATTAAGCGTTGCGCTTAATCTTTCTGCGAATTGAGATGACGCCACTGGCTGGGCGTCATCCCGGTTT
CCCGGGTAAACACCACCGAAAAATAGTTACTATCTTCAAAGCCACATTCGGTCGAAATATCACTGATTAA
CAGGCGGCTATGCTGGAGAAGATATTGCGCATGACACACTCTGACCTGTCGCAGATATTGATTGATGGTC
ATTCCAGTCTGCTGGCGAAATTGCTGACGCAAAACGCGCTCACTGCACGATGCCTCATCACAAAATTTAT
CCAGCGCAAAGGGACTTTTCAGGCTAGCCGCCAGCCGGGTAATCAGCTTATCCAGCAACGTTTCGCTGGA
TGTTGGCGGCAACGAATCACTGGTGTAACGATGGCGATTCAGCAACATCACCAACTGCCCGAACAGCAAC
TCAGCCATTTCGTTAGCAAACGGCACATGCTGACTACTTTCATGCTCAAGCTGACCAATAACCTGCCGCG
CCTGCGCCATCCCCATGCTACCTAAGCGCCAGTGTGGTTGCCCTGCGCTGGCGTTAAATCCCGGAATCGC
CCCCTGCCAGTCAAGATTCAGCTTCAGACGCTCCGGGCAATAAATAATATTCTGCAAAACCAGATCGTTA
ACGGAAGCGTAGGAGTGTTTATCATCAGCATGAATGTAAAAGAGATCGCCACGGGTAATGCGATAAGGGC
GATCGTTGAGTACATGCAGGCCATTACCGCGCCAGACAATCACCAGCTCACAAAAATCATGTGTATGTTC
AGCAAAGACATCTTGCGGATAACGGTCAGCCACAGCGACTGCCTGCTGGTCGCTGGCAAAAAAATCATCT
TTGAGAAGTTTTAACTGATGCGCCACCGTGGCTACCTCGGCCAGAGAACGAAGTTGATTATTCGCAATAT
GGCGTACAAATACGTTGAGAAGATTCGCGTTATTGCAGAAAGCCATCCCGTCCCTGGCGAATATCACGCG
GTGACCAGTTAAACTCTCGGCGAAAAAGCGTCGAAAAGTGGTTACTGTCGCTGAATCCACAGCGATAGGC
GATGTCAGTAACGCTGGCCTCGCTGTGGCGTAGCAGATGTCGGGCTTTCATCAGTCGCAGGCGGTTCAGG
TATCGCTGAGGCGTCAGTCCCGTTTGCTGCTTAAGCTGCCGATGTAGCGTACGCAGTGAAAGAGAAAATT
GATCCGCCACGGCATCCCAATTCACCTCATCGGCAAAATGGTCCTCCAGCCAGGCCAGAAGCAAGTTGAG
ACGTGATGCGCTGTTTTCCAGGTTCTCCTGCAAACTGCTTTTACGCAGCAAGAGCAGTAATTGCATAAAC
AAGATCTCGCGACTGGCGGTCGAGGGTAAATCATTTTCCCCTTCCTGCTGTTCCATCTGTGCAACCAGCT
GTCGCACCTGCTGCAATACGCTGTGGTTAACGCGCCAGTGAGACGGATACTGCCCATCCAGCTCTTGTGG
CAGCAACTGATTCAGCCCGGCGAGAAACTGAAATCGATCCGGCGAGCGATACAGCACATTGGTCAGACAC
AGATTATCGGTATGTTCATACAGATGCCGATCATGATCGCGTACGAAACAGACCGTGCCACCGGTGATGG
TATAGGGCTGCCCATTAAACACATGAATACCCGTGCCATGTTCGACAATCACAATTTCATGAAAATCATG
ATGATGTTCAGGAAAATCCGCCTGCGGGAGCCGGGGTTCTATCGCCACGGACGCGTTACCAGACGGAAAA
AAATCCACACTATGTAATACGGTCATACTGGCCTCCTGATGTCGTCAACACGGCGAAATAGTAATCACGA
GGTCAGGTTCTTACCTTAAATTTTCGACGGAAAACCACGTAAAAAACGTCGATTTTTCAAGATACAGCGT
GAATTTTCAGGAAATGCGGTGAGCATCACATCACCACAATTCAGCAAATTGTGAACATCATCACGTTCAT
CTTTCCCTGGTTGCCAATGGCCCATTTTCTTGTCAGTAACGAGAAGGTCGCGAATCCAGGCGCTTTTTAG
ACTGGTCGTATACTAGAGATTAAAGAGGAGAAAGGGGGGATGAAGGCTATTTTCGTACTGAAACATCTTA
ATCATGCTAAGGAGGTTTTCTAATGAGCAAAGGAGAAGAACTTTTCACTGGAGTTGTGCCAATTCTTGTT
GAATTAGATGGTGATGTTAATGGGCACAAATTTTCTGTCAGTGGAGAGGGTGAAGGTGATGCTACATACG
GAAAACTCACCCTTAAATTTATTTGCACTACTGGAAAACTACCTGTTCCATGGCCAACACTTGTCACTAC
TCTGACCTATGGCGTTCAATGCTTTTCCCGTTATCCGGATCACATGAAACGGCATGACTTTTTCAAGAGT
GCCATGCCCGAAGGTTATGTACAGGAACGCACTATATCTTTCAAAGATGACGGGAACTACAAGACGCGTG
CTGAAGTCAAGTTTGAAGGTGATACCCTTGTTAATCGTATCGAGTTAAAGGGTATTGATTTTAAAGAAGA
TGGAAACATTCTCGGACACAAACTAGAGTACAACTATAACTCACACAATGTATACATCACGGCAGACAAA
CAAAAGAATGGAATCAAAGCTAACTTCAAAATTCGCCACAACATTGAAGATGGTTCCGTTCAACTAGCAG
ACCATTATCAACAAAATACTCCAATTGGCGATGGCCCTGTCCTTTTACCAGACAACCATTACCTGTCGAC
ACAATCTGCCCTTTCGAAAGATCCCAACGAAAAGCGTGACCACATGGTCCTTCTTGAGTTTGTAACTGCT
GCTGGGATTACACATGGCATGGATGAGCTCTACAAATGACCAATTATTGAAGGCCGCTAACGCGGCCTTT
TTTTGTTTCTGGTCTCCCAAAAATTTATTTGCTTATTAATCATCCGGCTCGTATAATGTGTGGAGGGCCC
AAGTTCACTTAAAAAGGAGACCAGGGATGAAGTCCAACAATGCGCTCATCGTCATCCTCGGCACCGTCAC
CCTGGATGCTGTAGGCATAGGCTTGGTTATGCCGGTACTGCCGGGCCTCTTGCGGGATATCGTCCATTCC
GACAGCATCGCCAGTCACTATGGCGTGCTGCTAGCGCTATATGCGTTGATGCAATTTCTATGCGCACCCG
TTCTCGGAGCACTGTCCGACCGCTTTGGCCGCCGCCCAGTCCTGCTCGCTTCGCTACTTGGAGCCACTAT
CGACTACGCGATCATGGCGACCACACCCGTCCTGTGGATTCTCTACGCCGGACGCATCGTGGCCGGCATC
ACCGGCGCCACAGGTGCGGTTGCTGGCGCCTATATCGCCGACATCACCGATGGGGAAGATCGGGCTCGCC
ACTTCGGGCTCATGAGCGCTTGTTTCGGCGTGGGTATGGTGGCAGGCCCCGTGGCCGGGGGACTGTTGGG
CGCCATCTCCCTGCACGCACCATTCCTTGCGGCGGCGGTGCTCAACGGCCTCAACCTACTACTGGGCTGC
TTCCTAATGCAGGAGTCGCATAAGGGAGAGCGCCGTCCGATGCCCTTGAGAGCCTTCAACCCAGTCAGCT
CCTTCCGGTGGGCGCGGGGCATGACCATTGTGGCCGCACTTATGACTGTCTTCTTTATCATGCAACTCGT
AGGACAGGTGCCGGCAGCGCTCTGGGTCATTTTCGGCGAGGACCGCTTTCGCTGGAGCGCGACGATGAGC
GGCCTGTCGCTTGCGGTATTCGGAATCTTGCACGCCCTCGCTCAAGCCTTCGTCACTGGTCCCGCCACCA
AACGTTTCGGCGAGAAGCAGGCCATTATCGCCGGCATGGCGGCCGACGCGCTGGGCTACGTCTTGCTGGC
GTTCGCGACGCGAGGCTGGATGGCCTTCCCCATTATGATTCTTCTCGCTTCCGGCGGCATCGGGATGCCC
GCGTTGCAGGCCATGCTGTCCAGGCAGGTAGATGACGACCATCAGGGACAGCTTCAAGGATCGCTCGCGG
CTCTTACCAGCCTAACTTCGATCACTGGACCGCTGATCGTCACGGCGATTTATGCCGCCTCGGCGAGCAC
ATGGAACGGGTTGGCATGGATTGTAGGCGCCGCCCTATACCTTGTCTGCCTCCCCGCGTTGCGTCGCGGT
GCATGGAGCCGGGCCACCTCGACCTGAGACAATTGTCCAGATAAAAAAAATCCTTAGCTTTCGCTAAGGA
TGATTTCTTTATTGTAATTCATTAAGCATTCTGCCGACATGGAAGCCATCACAAACGGCATGATGAACCT
GAATCGCCAGCGGCATCAGCACCTTGTCGCCTTGCGTATAATATTTGCCCATGGTGAAAACGGGGGCGAA
GAAGTTGTCCATATTGGCCACGTTTAAATCAAAACTGGTGAAACTCACCCAGGGATTGGCTGAGACGAAA
AACATATTCTCAATAAACCCTTTAGGGAAATAGGCCAGGTTTTCACCGTAACACGCCACATCTTGCGAAT
ATATGTGTAGAAACTGCCGGAAATCGTCGTGGTATTCACTCCAGAGCGATGAAAACGTTTCAGTTTGCTC
ATGGAAAACGGTGTAACAAGGGTGAACACTATCCCATATCACCAGCTCACCGTCTTTCATTGCCATACGA
AATTCCGGATGAGCATTCATCAGGCGGGCAAGAATGTGAATAAAGGCCGGATAAAACTTGTGCTTATTTT
TCTTTACGGTCTTTAAAAAGGCCGTAATATCCAGCTGAACGGTCTGGTTATAGGTACATTGAGCAACTGA
CTGAAATGCCTCAAAATGTTCTTTACGATGCCATTGGGATATATCAACGGTGGTATATCCAGTGATTTTT
TTCTCCATTTTAGCTTCCTTAGCTCCTGAAAATCTCGATAACTCAAAAAATACGCCCGGTAGTGATCTTA
TTTCATTATGGTGAAAGTTGGAACCTCTTACGTGCCGATCAACGTCTCATTTTCGCCAACTAGTCTGGAT
TCTCACCAATAAAAAACGCCCGGCGGCAACCGAGCGTTCTGAACAAATCCAGATGGAGTTCTGAGGTCAT
TACTGGATCTATCAACAGGAGTCCAAGGGGTCCCCAATAATTACGATTTAAATGACAAGGGTCCTTTTCC
GCTGCATAACCCTGCTTCGGGGTCATTATAGCGATTTTTTCGGTATATCCATCCTTTTTCGCACGATATA
CAGGATTTTGCCAAAGGGTTCGTGTAGACTTTCCTTGGTGTATCCAACGGCGTCAGCCGGGCAGGATAGG
TGAAGTAGGCCCACCCGCGAGCGGGTGTTCCTTCTTCACTGTCCCTTATTCGCACCTGGCGGTGCTCAAC
GGGAATCCTGCTCTGCGAGGCTGGCCGTAGGCCGGCCCTAGAAATATTTTATCTGATTAATAAGATGATC
TTCTTGAGATCGTTTTGGTCTGCGCATAATCTCTTGCTCTGAAAACGAAAAAACCGCCTTGCAGGGCGGT
TTTTCGAAGGTTCTCTGAGCTACCAACTCTTTGAACCGAGGTAACTGGCTTGGAGGAGCGCAGTCACCAA
AACTTGTCCTTTCAGTTTAGCCTTAACCGGCGCATGACTTCAAGACTAACTCCTCTAAATCAATTACCAG
TGGCTGCTGCCAGTGGTGCTTTTGCATGTCTTTCCGGGTTGGACTCAAGACGATAGTTACCGGATAAGGC
GCAGCGGTCGGACTGAACGGGGGGTTCGTGCATACAGTCCAGCTTGGAGCGAACTGCCTACCCGGAACTG
AGTGTCAGGCGTGGAATGAGACAAACGCGGCCATAACAGCGGAATGACACCGGTAAACCGAAAGGCAGGA
ACAGGAGAGCGCACGAGGGAGCCGCCAGGGGGAAACGCCTGGTATCTTTATAGTCCTGTCGGGTTTCGCC
ACCACTGATTTGAGCGTCAGATTTCGTGATGCTTGTCAGGGGGGCGGAGCCTATGGAAAAACGGCTTTGC
CGCGGCCCTCTCACTTCCCTGTTAAGTATCTTCCTGGCATCTTCCAGGAAATCTCCGCCCCGTTCGTAAG
CCATTTCCGCTCGCCGCAGTCGAACGACCGAGCGTAGCGAGTCAGTGAGCGAGGAAGCGGAATATATCCG
GCGCGCCCAGCTGTCTAGGGCGGCGGATTTGTCCTACTCAGGAGAGCGTTCACCGACAAACAACAGATAA
AACGGAAGGCCCAGTCTTTCGACTGAGCCTTTCGTTTTATTTGATGCCT
